>Addgene plasmid #111018 | PF3D7_1404900-COMP-blac-flag-his | depositor full sequence | sequence record 208818 | PF3D7_1404900-COMP-blac-flag-his sequence 8482 bps
CTCGAGAAAGGCGTCTAACCAGTCACAGTCGCAAGGTAGGCTGAGCACCGTGGCGGGCGGCAGCGGGTGG
CGGTCGGGGTTGTTTCTGGCGGAGGTGCTGCTGATGATGTAATTAAAGTAGGCGGTCTTGAGACGGCGGA
TGGTCGAGGTGAGGTGTGGCAGGCTTGAGATCCAGCTGTTGGGGTGAGTACTCCCTCTCAAAAGCGGGCA
TTACTTCTGCGCTAAGATTGTCAGTTTCCAAAAACGAGGAGGATTTGATATTCACCTGGCCCGATCTGGC
CATACACTTGAGTGACAATGACATCCACTTTGCCTTTCTCTCCACAGGTGTCCACTCCCAGGTCCAAGTT
TGCCACCATGGAGTTTCAGACCCAGGTACTCATGTCCCTGCTGCTCTGCATGTCTGGTGCGGCCGCCAGA
ACCGAGAGCAAGAACATCCTGAACACCGTGAAGAACGACGTCAAGAACGGCAACTACCAGAACATGATGA
ACTTCCCCGACATGGACAAGATCAAAGAGCTGATCAACCAGAACAAGGTGGAAGAGGCCCGCGAGCTGTT
CAACGAGATGCAGAAACAGTTCATGAAGGAAAAGATGGAAGCCAACAACAACATGAACAACAAGAAGCCC
GCCAAGAAAGCCATGGACAACAGCAACCTGTTCAGCAACCTCATCAACCCCAACGACCTGCAGGAAATGA
TCAAGTTCTACATGTACCTGCAGAATATCCTCAACAGCAAGAACGAGGCCAGCGAGAAGAAGATGGTCAA
GAGCTTCCTGCGCAAGACCATCCAGAAGATGAAGGACAACGAGAACAGCGAGGAAAAGAAGTCCATCGAC
GACATCATCAAGGACACCGAGGGCCACAATGAGATGCTGGAAAAGCTGGCCGGCCTGATGAAGATCAACA
AAGAGAAGCTGAAAGACGAGCAGGTCAAAAACAAGCTGAACCAGATCCTGATCGGCATGCTCAAGTTCAT
CGACTACACCAACAACGCCGACATCACCAACAGCCTGATGGACGAGATCCAGATCGAACAGGTGCAGGCC
GAGGACGGCACCATCAAGCCCAAGGTGCAGGTCAACATTGCCAACTCCAAGGCCCACCTGGACATGCTGC
AGAAAGCCACCAACTTCATGGGCATCAACATCGACCAGGAAGAACTGAAGAAGCTGACCGTCAACAACAA
GTGGTACGAGTCCTTCCTGAACAACCTGCTGAACTCCGCCGACGAACTCGGCGCGCCGTCGACCTCCATC
ACGGCCTATAAGAGTGAGGGGGAGTCAGCGGAGTTCTCCTTCCCACTCAACCTTGGAGAGGAAAGCCTGC
AGGGAGAGTTGAGATGGAAGGCAGAGAAGGCTCCTTCTTCCCAGTCCTGGATCACCTTCTCCCTAAAGAA
CCAAAAGGTGTCTGTGCAGAAGTCTACTAGCAACCCCAAGTTCCAGCTGTCCGAAACGCTCCCACTCACC
CTTCAGATACCCCAGGTCTCCCTTCAGTTTGCTGGTTCTGGCAACCTGACCCTGACTCTGGACAGAGGGA
TACTGTATCAGGAAGTGAACCTGGTGGTGATGAAAGTGACTCAGCCCGACAGCAACACTTTGACCTGTGA
GGTGATGGGACCCACCTCACCCAAGATGAGACTGATCTTGAAGCAGGAGAATCAGGAGGCCAGGGTCTCC
AGGCAGGAGAAAGTGATTCAAGTGCAGGCCCCTGAAGCAGGGGTGTGGCAATGTCTACTGAGTGAAGGTG
AAGAGGTCAAGATGGACTCCAAGATCCAGGTTTTATCCAAAGGGTTGAATTCCGGCGGCGGCTCCGGAGG
CGGTACCGGTGGCGGCGACCTAGCCCCACAGATGCTTCGAGAACTCCAGGAGACTAATGCGGCGCTGCAA
GACGTGAGAGAGCTCTTGCGACAGCAGGTCAAGGAGATCACCTTCCTGAAGAATACGGTGATGGAATGTG
ACGCCTGCGGTCTAGACAGAAACCTGCCTCCACTAGCACCTCTGGGCCCACACCCAGAAACGCTGGTGAA
AGTAAAAGATGCTGAAGATCAGTTGGGTGCACGAGTGGGTTACATCGAACTGGATCTCAACAGCGGTAAG
ATCCTTGAGAGTTTTCGCCCCGAAGAACGTTTTCCAATGATGAGCACTTTTAAAGTTCTGCTATGTGGCG
CGGTATTATCCCGTATTGACGCCGGGCAAGAGCAACTCGGTCGCCGCATACACTATTCTCAGAATGACTT
GGTTGAGTACTCACCAGTCACAGAAAAGCATCTTACGGATGGCATGACAGTAAGAGAATTATGCAGTGCT
GCCATAACCATGAGTGATAACACTGCGGCCAACTTACTTCTGACAACGATCGGAGGACCGAAGGAGCTAA
CCGCTTTTTTGCACAACATGGGGGATCATGTAACTCGCCTTGATCGTTGGGAACCGGAGCTGAATGAAGC
CATACCAAACGACGAGCGTGACACCACGATGCCTGTAGCAATGGCAACAACGTTGCGCAAACTATTAACT
GGCGAACTACTTACTCTAGCTTCCCGGCAACAATTAATAGACTGGATGGAGGCGGATAAAGTTGCAGGAC
CACTTCTGCGCTCGGCCCTTCCGGCTGGCTGGTTTATTGCTGATAAATCTGGAGCCGGTGAGCGTGGGTC
TCGCGGTATCATTGCAGCACTGGGGCCAGATGGTAAGCCCTCCCGTATCGTAGTTATCTACACGACGGGG
AGTCAGGCAACTATGGATGAACGAAATAGACAGATCGCTGAGATAGGTGCCTCACTGATTAAGCATTGGG
GCCCTGACTACAAAGACCATGACGGTGATTATAAAGATCATGACATCGATTACAAGGATGACGATGACAA
GGGCCCTCACCACCACCATCACCACTAATTAATTAAGGATCCCCCGACCTCGACCTCTGGCTAATAAAGG
AAATTTATTTTCATTGCAATAGTGTGTTGGAATTTTTTGTGTCTCTCACTCGGAAGGACATATGGGAGGG
CAAATCATTTGGTCGAGATCCCTCGGAGATCTCTAGCTAGAGGATCGATCCCCGCCCCGGACGAACTAAA
CCTGACTACGACATCTCTGCCCCTTCTTCGCGGGGCAGTGCATGTAATCCCTTCAGTTGGTTGGTACAAC
TTGCCAACTGGGCCCTGTTCCACATGTGACACGGGGGGGGACCAAACACAAAGGGGTTCTCTGACTGTAG
TTGACATCCTTATAAATGGATGTGCACATTTGCCAACACTGAGTGGCTTTCATCCTGGAGCAGACTTTGC
AGTCTGTGGACTGCAACACAACATTGCCTTTATGTGTAACTCTTGGCTGAAGCTCTTACACCAATGCTGG
GGGACATGTACCTCCCAGGGGCCCAGGAAGACTACGGGAGGCTACACCAACGTCAATCAGAGGGGCCTGT
GTAGCTACCGATAAGCGGACCCTCAAGAGGGCATTAGCAATAGTGTTTATAAGGCCCCCTTGTTAACCCT
AAACGGGTAGCATATGCTTCCCGGGTAGTAGTATATACTATCCAGACTAACCCTAATTCAATAGCATATG
TTACCCAACGGGAAGCATATGCTATCGAATTAGGGTTAGTAAAAGGGTCCTAAGGAACAGCGATATCTCC
CACCCCATGAGCTGTCACGGTTTTATTTACATGGGGTCAGGATTCCACGAGGGTAGTGAACCATTTTAGT
CACAAGGGCAGTGGCTGAAGATCAAGGAGCGGGCAGTGAACTCTCCTGAATCTTCGCCTGCTTCTTCATT
CTCCTTCGTTTAGCTAATAGAATAACTGCTGAGTTGTGAACAGTAAGGTGTATGTGAGGTGCTCGAAAAC
AAGGTTTCAGGTGACGCCCCCAGAATAAAATTTGGACGGGGGGTTCAGTGGTGGCATTGTGCTATGACAC
CAATATAACCCTCACAAACCCCTTGGGCAATAAATACTAGTGTAGGAATGAAACATTCTGAATATCTTTA
ACAATAGAAATCCATGGGGTGGGGACAAGCCGTAAAGACTGGATGTCCATCTCACACGAATTTATGGCTA
TGGGCAACACATAATCCTAGTGCAATATGATACTGGGGTTATTAAGATGTGTCCCAGGCAGGGACCAAGA
CAGGTGAACCATGTTGTTACACTCTATTTGTAACAAGGGGAAAGAGAGTGGACGCCGACAGCAGCGGACT
CCACTGGTTGTCTCTAACACCCCCGAAAATTAAACGGGGCTCCACGCCAATGGGGCCCATAAACAAAGAC
AAGTGGCCACTCTTTTTTTTGAAATTGTGGAGTGGGGGCACGCGTCAGCCCCCACACGCCGCCCTGCGGT
TTTGGACTGTAAAATAAGGGTGTAATAACTTGGCTGATTGTAACCCCGCTAACCACTGCGGTCAAACCAC
TTGCCCACAAAACCACTAATGGCACCCCGGGGAATACCTGCATAAGTAGGTGGGCGGGCCAAGATAGGGG
CGCGATTGCTGCGATCTGGAGGACAAATTACACACACTTGCGCCTGAGCGCCAAGCACAGGGTTGTTGGT
CCTCATATTCACGAGGTCGCTGAGAGCACGGTGGGCTAATGTTGCCATGGGTAGCATATACTACCCAAAT
ATCTGGATAGCATATGCTATCCTAATCTATATCTGGGTAGCATAGGCTATCCTAATCTATATCTGGGTAG
CATATGCTATCCTAATCTATATCTGGGTAGTATATGCTATCCTAATTTATATCTGGGTAGCATAGGCTAT
CCTAATCTATATCTGGGTAGCATATGCTATCCTAATCTATATCTGGGTAGTATATGCTATCCTAATCTGT
ATCCGGGTAGCATATGCTATCCTAATAGAGATTAGGGTAGTATATGCTATCCTAATTTATATCTGGGTAG
CATATACTACCCAAATATCTGGATAGCATATGCTATCCTAATCTATATCTGGGTAGCATATGCTATCCTA
ATCTATATCTGGGTAGCATAGGCTATCCTAATCTATATCTGGGTAGCATATGCTATCCTAATCTATATCT
GGGTAGTATATGCTATCCTAATTTATATCTGGGTAGCATAGGCTATCCTAATCTATATCTGGGTAGCATA
TGCTATCCTAATCTATATCTGGGTAGTATATGCTATCCTAATCTGTATCCGGGTAGCATATGCTATCCTC
ATGATAAGCTGTCAAACATGAGAATTTTCTTGAAGACGAAAGGGCCTCGTGATACGCCTATTTTTATAGG
TTAATGTCATGATAATAATGGTTTCTTAGACGTCAGGTGGCACTTTTCGGGGAAATGTGCGCGGAACCCC
TATTTGTTTATTTTTCTAAATACATTCAAATATGTATCCGCTCATGAGACAATAACCCTGATAAATGCTT
CAATAATATTGAAAAAGGAAGAGTATGAGTATTCAACATTTCCGTGTCGCCCTTATTCCCTTTTTTGCGG
CATTTTGCCTTCCTGTTTTTGCTCACCCAGAAACGCTGGTGAAAGTAAAAGATGCTGAAGATCAGTTGGG
TGCACGAGTGGGTTACATCGAACTGGATCTCAACAGCGGTAAGATCCTTGAGAGTTTTCGCCCCGAAGAA
CGTTTTCCAATGATGAGCACTTTTAAAGTTCTGCTATGTGGCGCGGTATTATCCCGTGTTGACGCCGGGC
AAGAGCAACTCGGTCGCCGCATACACTATTCTCAGAATGACTTGGTTGAGTACTCACCAGTCACAGAAAA
GCATCTTACGGATGGCATGACAGTAAGAGAATTATGCAGTGCTGCCATAACCATGAGTGATAACACTGCG
GCCAACTTACTTCTGACAACGATCGGAGGACCGAAGGAGCTAACCGCTTTTTTGCACAACATGGGGGATC
ATGTAACTCGCCTTGATCGTTGGGAACCGGAGCTGAATGAAGCCATACCAAACGACGAGCGTGACACCAC
GATGCCTGCAGCAATGGCAACAACGTTGCGCAAACTATTAACTGGCGAACTACTTACTCTAGCTTCCCGG
CAACAATTAATAGACTGGATGGAGGCGGATAAAGTTGCAGGACCACTTCTGCGCTCGGCCCTTCCGGCTG
GCTGGTTTATTGCTGATAAATCTGGAGCCGGTGAGCGTGGGTCTCGCGGTATCATTGCAGCACTGGGGCC
AGATGGTAAGCCCTCCCGTATCGTAGTTATCTACACGACGGGGAGTCAGGCAACTATGGATGAACGAAAT
AGACAGATCGCTGAGATAGGTGCCTCACTGATTAAGCATTGGTAACTGTCAGACCAAGTTTACTCATATA
TACTTTAGATTGATTTAAAACTTCATTTTTAATTTAAAAGGATCTAGGTGAAGATCCTTTTTGATAATCT
CATGACCAAAATCCCTTAACGTGAGTTTTCGTTCCACTGAGCGTCAGACCCCGTAGAAAAGATCAAAGGA
TCTTCTTGAGATCCTTTTTTTCTGCGCGTAATCTGCTGCTTGCAAACAAAAAAACCACCGCTACCAGCGG
TGGTTTGTTTGCCGGATCAAGAGCTACCAACTCTTTTTCCGAAGGTAACTGGCTTCAGCAGAGCGCAGAT
ACCAAATACTGTTCTTCTAGTGTAGCCGTAGTTAGGCCACCACTTCAAGAACTCTGTAGCACCGCCTACA
TACCTCGCTCTGCTAATCCTGTTACCAGTGGCTGCTGCCAGTGGCGATAAGTCGTGTCTTACCGGGTTGG
ACTCAAGACGATAGTTACCGGATAAGGCGCAGCGGTCGGGCTGAACGGGGGGTTCGTGCACACAGCCCAG
CTTGGAGCGAACGACCTACACCGAACTGAGATACCTACAGCGTGAGCTATGAGAAAGCGCCACGCTTCCC
GAAGGGAGAAAGGCGGACAGGTATCCGGTAAGCGGCAGGGTCGGAACAGGAGAGCGCACGAGGGAGCTTC
CAGGGGGAAACGCCTGGTATCTTTATAGTCCTGTCGGGTTTCGCCACCTCTGACTTGAGCGTCGATTTTT
GTGATGCTCGTCAGGGGGGCGGAGCCTATGGAAAAACGCCAGCAACGCGGCCTTTTTACGGTTCCTGGCC
TTTTGCTGGCCTTTTGCTCACATGTTCTTTCCTGCGTTATCCCCTGATTCTGTGGATAACCGTATTACCG
CCTTTGAGTGAGCTGATACCGCTCGCCGCAGCCGAACGACCGAGCGCAGCGAGTCAGTGAGCGAGGAAGC
GGAAGAGCGCCCAATACGCAAACCGCCTCTCCCCGCGCGTTGGCCGATTCATTAATGCAGCTGGCACGAC
AGGTTTCCCGACTGGAAAGCGGGCAGTGAGCGCAACGCAATTAATGTGAGTTAGCTCACTCATTAGGCAC
CCCAGGCTTTACACTTTATGCTTCCGGCTCGTATGTTGTGTGGAATTGTGAGCGGATAACAATTTCACAC
AGGAAACAGCTATGACCATGATTACGCCAAGCTCTAGCTAGAGGTCGACCAATTCTCATGTTTGACAGCT
TATCATCGCAGATCCGGGCAACGTTGTTGCCATTGCTGCAGGCGCAGAACTGGTAGGTATGGAAGATCTA
TACATTGAATCAATATTGGCAATTAGCCATATTAGTCATTGGTTATATAGCATAAATCAATATTGGCTAT
TGGCCATTGCATACGTTGTATCTATATCATAATATGTACATTTATATTGGCTCATGTCCAATATGACCGC
CATGTTGACATTGATTATTGACTAGTTATTAATAGTAATCAATTACGGGGTCATTAGTTCATAGCCCATA
TATGGAGTTCCGCGTTACATAACTTACGGTAAATGGCCCGCCTGGCTGACCGCCCAACGACCCCCGCCCA
TTGACGTCAATAATGACGTATGTTCCCATAGTAACGCCAATAGGGACTTTCCATTGACGTCAATGGGTGG
AGTATTTACGGTAAACTGCCCACTTGGCAGTACATCAAGTGTATCATATGCCAAGTCCGCCCCCTATTGA
CGTCAATGACGGTAAATGGCCCGCCTGGCATTATGCCCAGTACATGACCTTACGGGACTTTCCTACTTGG
CAGTACATCTACGTATTAGTCATCGCTATTACCATGGTGATGCGGTTTTGGCAGTACACCAATGGGCGTG
GATAGCGGTTTGACTCACGGGGATTTCCAAGTCTCCACCCCATTGACGTCAATGGGAGTTTGTTTTGGCA
CCAAAATCAACGGGACTTTCCAAAATGTCGTAATAACCCCGCCCCGTTGACGCAAATGGGCGGTAGGCGT
GTACGGTGGGAGGTCTATATAAGCAGAGCTCGTTTAGTGAACCGTCAGATCCTCACTCTCTTCCGCATCG
CTGTCTGCGAGGGCCAGCTGTTGGGCTCGCGGTTGAGGACAAACTCTTCGCGGTCTTTCCAGTACTCTTG
GATCGGAAACCCGTCGGCCTCCGAACGGTACTCCGCCACCGAGGGACCTGAGCGAGTCCGCATCGACCGG
ATCGGAAAACCT
Features (pLannotate 1.2.2; 21 found; start..end, strand, type, name):
    184..273     +  intron         chimeric intron (fragment): chimera between introns from adenovirus and immunoglobulin heavy chain genes
    292..338     +  CDS            IgH signal sequence (fragment): signal sequence from the mouse immunoglobulin heavy chain variable region
   1237..1800    +  CDS            Cd4 (fragment): CD4_RAT - Experimental evidence at protein level: Swiss-Prot protein existence level 1. Integral membrane glycoprotein that plays an essential role in the immune response and serves multiple functions in responses against both external and internal offenses. In T-cells, functions primarily as a coreceptor for MHC class II molecule:peptide complex. The antigens presented by class II peptides are derived from extracellular proteins while class I peptides are derived from cytosolic proteins. Interacts simultaneously with the T-cell receptor (TCR) and the MHC class II presented by antigen presenti
   1837..2004    +  CDS            COMP (fragment): COMP_HUMAN - Experimental evidence at protein level: Swiss-Prot protein existence level 1. May play a role in the structural integrity of cartilage via its interaction with other extracellular matrix proteins such as the collagens and fibronectin. Can mediate the interaction of chondrocytes with the cartilage extracellular matrix through interaction with cell surface integrin receptors. Could play a role in the pathogenesis of osteoarthritis. Potent suppressor of apoptosis in both primary chondrocytes and transformed cells. Suppresses apoptosis by blocking the activation of caspase-3 and by in
   2012..2799    +  CDS            bla(M) (fragment): β-lactamase lacking the signal sequence; bla(M); allows cytosolic expression of β-lactamase
   2806..2871    +  CDS            3xFLAG: three tandem FLAG® epitope tags, followed by an enterokinase cleavage site
   2933..2988    +  polyA_signal   β-globin poly(A) signal: rabbit β-globin polyadenylation signal (Gil and Proudfoot, 1987)
   3502..5183    -  rep_origin     oriP (fragment): Epstein-Barr virus oriP replication origin (Yates et al., 2000)
   5310..5414    +  promoter       AmpR promoter: bla
   5415..6275    +  CDS            AmpR: β-lactamase; bla; confers resistance to ampicillin, carbenicillin, and related antibiotics
   6446..7034    +  rep_origin     ori: high-copy-number ColE1/pMB1/pBR322/pUC origin of replication
   7217..7309    +  CDS            lacI (fragment): lac repressor; lacI; The lac repressor binds to the lac operator to inhibit transcription in E. coli. This inhibition can be relieved by adding lactose or isopropyl-β-D-thiogalactopyranoside (IPTG).
   7322..7343    +  protein_bind   CAP binding site: CAP binding activates transcription in the presence of cAMP. E. coli catabolite activator protein
   7358..7388    +  promoter       lac promoter: promoter for the E. coli lac operon
   7396..7412    +  protein_bind   lac operator: The lac repressor binds to the lac operator to inhibit transcription in E. coli. This inhibition can be relieved by adding lactose or isopropyl-β-D-thiogalactopyranoside (IPTG). lac repressor encoded by lacI
   7482..7498    +  promoter       tet promoter (fragment): E. coli promoter for tetracycline efflux protein gene
   7508..7533    -  CDS            bla(M) (fragment): β-lactamase lacking the signal sequence; bla(M); allows cytosolic expression of β-lactamase
   7707..8086    +  enhancer       CMV enhancer: human cytomegalovirus immediate early enhancer
   8088..8287    +  promoter       CMV promoter: human cytomegalovirus (CMV) immediate early promoter
   8355..8393    +  misc_feature   Ad SA (fragment): adenovirus major late transcript splice acceptor (Friedrich and Soriano, 1991)
   8426..153     -  CDS            PTP (fragment) (across the origin): TERM_ADE02 - Experimental evidence at protein level: Swiss-Prot protein existence level 1. Protein covalently bound to the viral DNA that acts as a primer for viral genomic replication by DNA strand displacement. Assembles on the viral origin of replication in an initiation complex with viral polymerase, DBP, host NFIA and host POU2F1/OCT1. During initiation, the polymerase covalently couples the first dCTP with Ser- 580 of pTP. The terminal protein stimulates the template activity over 20 fold compared to protein-free templates. Neo-synthesized viral genomes are linked to two preterminal prot
