>Addgene plasmid #111018 | PF3D7_1404900-COMP-blac-flag-his | addgene full sequence | sequence record 224591 | Addgene NGS Result
CTCGAGAAAGGCGTCTAACCAGTCACAGTCGCAAGGTAGGCTGAGCACCGTGGCGGGCGGCAGCGGGTGG
CGGTCGGGGTTGTTTCTGGCGGAGGTGCTGCTGATGATGTAATTAAAGTAGGCGGTCTTGAGACGGCGGA
TGGTCGAGGTGAGGTGTGGCAGGCTTGAGATCCAGCTGTTGGGGTGAGTACTCCCTCTCAAAAGCGGGCA
TTACTTCTGCGCTAAGATTGTCAGTTTCCAAAAACGAGGAGGATTTGATATTCACCTGGCCCGATCTGGC
CATACACTTGAGTGACAATGACATCCACTTTGCCTTTCTCTCCACAGGTGTCCACTCCCAGGTCCAAGTT
TGCCACCATGGAGTTTCAGACCCAGGTACTCATGTCCCTGCTGCTCTGCATGTCTGGTGCGGCCGCCAGA
ACCGAGAGCAAGAACATCCTGAACACCGTGAAGAACGACGTCAAGAACGGCAACTACCAGAACATGATGA
ACTTCCCCGACATGGACAAGATCAAAGAGCTGATCAACCAGAACAAGGTGGAAGAGGCCCGCGAGCTGTT
CAACGAGATGCAGAAACAGTTCATGAAGGAAAAGATGGAAGCCAACAACAACATGAACAACAAGAAGCCC
GCCAAGAAAGCCATGGACAACAGCAACCTGTTCAGCAACCTCATCAACCCCAACGACCTGCAGGAAATGA
TCAAGTTCTACATGTACCTGCAGAATATCCTCAACAGCAAGAACGAGGCCAGCGAGAAGAAGATGGTCAA
GAGCTTCCTGCGCAAGACCATCCAGAAGATGAAGGACAACGAGAACAGCGAGGAAAAGAAGTCCATCGAC
GACATCATCAAGGACACCGAGGGCCACAATGAGATGCTGGAAAAGCTGGCCGGCCTGATGAAGATCAACA
AAGAGAAGCTGAAAGACGAGCAGGTCAAAAACAAGCTGAACCAGATCCTGATCGGCATGCTCAAGTTCAT
CGACTACACCAACAACGCCGACATCACCAACAGCCTGATGGACGAGATCCAGATCGAACAGGTGCAGGCC
GAGGACGGCACCATCAAGCCCAAGGTGCAGGTCAACATTGCCAACTCCAAGGCCCACCTGGACATGCTGC
AGAAAGCCACCAACTTCATGGGCATCAACATCGACCAGGAAGAACTGAAGAAGCTGACCGTCAACAACAA
GTGGTACGAGTCCTTCCTGAACAACCTGCTGAACTCCGCCGACGAACTCGGCGCGCCGTCGACCTCCATC
ACGGCCTATAAGAGTGAGGGGGAGTCAGCGGAGTTCTCCTTCCCACTCAACCTTGGAGAGGAAAGCCTGC
AGGGAGAGTTGAGATGGAAGGCAGAGAAGGCTCCTTCTTCCCAGTCCTGGATCACCTTCTCCCTAAAGAA
CCAAAAGGTGTCTGTGCAGAAGTCTACTAGCAACCCCAAGTTCCAGCTGTCCGAAACGCTCCCACTCACC
CTTCAGATACCCCAGGTCTCCCTTCAGTTTGCTGGTTCTGGCAACCTGACCCTGACTCTGGACAGAGGGA
TACTGTATCAGGAAGTGAACCTGGTGGTGATGAAAGTGACTCAGCCCGACAGCAACACTTTGACCTGTGA
GGTGATGGGACCCACCTCACCCAAGATGAGACTGATCTTGAAGCAGGAGAATCAGGAGGCCAGGGTCTCC
AGGCAGGAGAAAGTGATTCAAGTGCAGGCCCCTGAAGCAGGGGTGTGGCAATGTCTACTGAGTGAAGGTG
AAGAGGTCAAGATGGACTCCAAGATCCAGGTTTTATCCAAAGGGTTGAATTCCGGCGGCGGCTCCGGAGG
CGGTACCGGTGGCGGCGACCTAGCCCCACAGATGCTTCGAGAACTCCAGGAGACTAATGCGGCGCTGCAA
GACGTGAGAGAGCTCTTGCGACAGCAGGTCAAGGAGATCACCTTCCTGAAGAATACGGTGATGGAATGTG
ACGCCTGCGGTCTAGACAGAAACCTGCCTCCACTAGCACCTCTGGGCCCACACCCAGAAACGCTGGTGAA
AGTAAAAGATGCTGAAGATCAGTTGGGTGCACGAGTGGGTTACATCGAACTGGATCTCAACAGCGGTAAG
ATCCTTGAGAGTTTTCGCCCCGAAGAACGTTTTCCAATGATGAGCACTTTTAAAGTTCTGCTATGTGGCG
CGGTATTATCCCGTATTGACGCCGGGCAAGAGCAACTCGGTCGCCGCATACACTATTCTCAGAATGACTT
GGTTGAGTACTCACCAGTCACAGAAAAGCATCTTACGGATGGCATGACAGTAAGAGAATTATGCAGTGCT
GCCATAACCATGAGTGATAACACTGCGGCCAACTTACTTCTGACAACGATCGGAGGACCGAAGGAGCTAA
CCGCTTTTTTGCACAACATGGGGGATCATGTAACTCGCCTTGATCGTTGGGAACCGGAGCTGAATGAAGC
CATACCAAACGACGAGCGTGACACCACGATGCCTGTAGCAATGGCAACAACGTTGCGCAAACTATTAACT
GGCGAACTACTTACTCTAGCTTCCCGGCAACAATTAATAGACTGGATGGAGGCGGATAAAGTTGCAGGAC
CACTTCTGCGCTCGGCCCTTCCGGCTGGCTGGTTTATTGCTGATAAATCTGGAGCCGGTGAGCGTGGGTC
TCGCGGTATCATTGCAGCACTGGGGCCAGATGGTAAGCCCTCCCGTATCGTAGTTATCTACACGACGGGG
AGTCAGGCAACTATGGATGAACGAAATAGACAGATCGCTGAGATAGGTGCCTCACTGATTAAGCATTGGG
GCCCTGACTACAAAGACCATGACGGTGATTATAAAGATCATGACATCGATTACAAGGATGACGATGACAA
GGGCCCTCACCACCACCATCACCACTAATAATAAGGATCCCCCGACCTCGACCTCTGGCTAATAAAGGAA
ATTTATTTTCATTGCAATAGTGTGTTGGAATTTTTTGTGTCTCTCACTCGGAAGGACATATGGGAGGGCA
AATCATTTGGTCGAGATCCCTCGGAGATCTCTAGCTAGAGGATCGATCCCCGCCCCGGACGAACTAAACC
TGACTACGACATCTCTGCCCCTTCTTCGCGGGGCAGTGCATGTAATCCCTTCAGTTGGTTGGTACAACTT
GCCAACTGGGCCCTGTTCCACATGTGACACGGGGGGGGACCAAACACAAAGGGGTTCTCTGACTGTAGTT
GACATCCTTATAAATGGATGTGCACATTTGCCAACACTGAGTGGCTTTCATCCTGGAGCAGACTTTGCAG
TCTGTGGACTGCAACACAACATTGCCTTTATGTGTAACTCTTGGCTGAAGCTCTTACACCAATGCTGGGG
GACATGTACCTCCCAGGGGCCCAGGAAGACTACGGGAGGCTACACCAACGTCAATCAGAGGGGCCTGTGT
AGCTACCGATAAGCGGACCCTCAAGAGGGCATTAGCAATAGTGTTTATAAGGCCCCCTTGTTAACCCTAA
ACGGGTAGCATATGCTTCCCGGGTAGTAGTATATACTATCCAGACTAACCCTAATTCAATAGCATATGTT
ACCCAACGGGAAGCATATGCTATCGAATTAGGGTTAGTAAAAGGGTCCTAAGGAACAGCGATATCTCCCA
CCCCATGAGCTGTCACGGTTTTATTTACATGGGGTCAGGATTCCACGAGGGTAGTGAACCATTTTAGTCA
CAAGGGCAGTGGCTGAAGATCAAGGAGCGGGCAGTGAACTCTCCTGAATCTTCGCCTGCTTCTTCATTCT
CCTTCGTTTAGCTAATAGAATAACTGCTGAGTTGTGAACAGTAAGGTGTATGTGAGGTGCTCGAAAACAA
GGTTTCAGGTGACGCCCCCAGAATAAAATTTGGACGGGGGGTTCAGTGGTGGCATTGTGCTATGACACCA
ATATAACCCTCACAAACCCCTTGGGCAATAAATACTAGTGTAGGAATGAAACATTCTGAATATCTTTAAC
AATAGAAATCCATGGGGTGGGGACAAGCCGTAAAGACTGGATGTCCATCTCACACGAATTTATGGCTATG
GGCAACACATAATCCTAGTGCAATATGATACTGGGGTTATTAAGATGTGTCCCAGGCAGGGACCAAGACA
GGTGAACCATGTTGTTACACTCTATTTGTAACAAGGGGAAAGAGAGTGGACGCCGACAGCAGCGGACTCC
ACTGGTTGTCTCTAACACCCCCGAAAATTAAACGGGGCTCCACGCCAATGGGGCCCATAAACAAAGACAA
GTGGCCACTCTTTTTTTTGAAATTGTGGAGTGGGGGCACGCGTCAGCCCCCACACGCCGCCCTGCGGTTT
TGGACTGTAAAATAAGGGTGTAATAACTTGGCTGATTGTAACCCCGCTAACCACTGCGGTCAAACCACTT
GCCCACAAAACCACTAATGGCACCCCGGGGAATACCTGCATAAGTAGGTGGGCGGGCCAAGATAGGGGCG
CGATTGCTGCGATCTGGAGGACAAATTACACACACTTGCGCCTGAGCGCCAAGCACAGGGTTGTTGGTCC
TCATATTCACGAGGTCGCTGAGAGCACGGTGGGCTAATGTTGCCATGGGTAGCATATACTACCCAAATAT
CTGGATAGCATATGCTATCCTAATCTATATCTGGGTAGCATAGGCTATCCTAATCTATATCTGGGTAGCA
TATGCTATCCTAATCTATATCTGGGTAGTATATGCTATCCTAATTTATATCTGGGTAGCATAGGCTATCC
TAATCTATATCTGGGTAGCATATGCTATCCTAATCTATATCTGGGTAGTATATGCTATCCTAATCTGTAT
CCGGGTAGCATATGCTATCCTAATAGAGATTAGGGTAGTATATGCTATCCTAATTTATATCTGGGTAGCA
TATACTACCCAAATATCTGGATAGCATATGCTATCCTAATCTATATCTGGGTAGCATATGCTATCCTAAT
CTATATCTGGGTAGCATAGGCTATCCTAATCTATATCTGGGTAGCATATGCTATCCTAATCTATATCTGG
GTAGTATATGCTATCCTAATTTATATCTGGGTAGCATAGGCTATCCTAATCTATATCTGGGTAGCATATG
CTATCCTAATCTATATCTGGGTAGTATATGCTATCCTAATCTGTATCCGGGTAGCATATGCTATCCTCAT
GATAAGCTGTCAAACATGAGAATTTTCTTGAAGACGAAAGGGCCTCGTGATACGCCTATTTTTATAGGTT
AATGTCATGATAATAATGGTTTCTTAGACGTCAGGTGGCACTTTTCGGGGAAATGTGCGCGGAACCCCTA
TTTGTTTATTTTTCTAAATACATTCAAATATGTATCCGCTCATGAGACAATAACCCTGATAAATGCTTCA
ATAATATTGAAAAAGGAAGAGTATGAGTATTCAACATTTCCGTGTCGCCCTTATTCCCTTTTTTGCGGCA
TTTTGCCTTCCTGTTTTTGCTCACCCAGAAACGCTGGTGAAAGTAAAAGATGCTGAAGATCAGTTGGGTG
CACGAGTGGGTTACATCGAACTGGATCTCAACAGCGGTAAGATCCTTGAGAGTTTTCGCCCCGAAGAACG
TTTTCCAATGATGAGCACTTTTAAAGTTCTGCTATGTGGCGCGGTATTATCCCGTGTTGACGCCGGGCAA
GAGCAACTCGGTCGCCGCATACACTATTCTCAGAATGACTTGGTTGAGTACTCACCAGTCACAGAAAAGC
ATCTTACGGATGGCATGACAGTAAGAGAATTATGCAGTGCTGCCATAACCATGAGTGATAACACTGCGGC
CAACTTACTTCTGACAACGATCGGAGGACCGAAGGAGCTAACCGCTTTTTTGCACAACATGGGGGATCAT
GTAACTCGCCTTGATCGTTGGGAACCGGAGCTGAATGAAGCCATACCAAACGACGAGCGTGACACCACGA
TGCCTGCAGCAATGGCAACAACGTTGCGCAAACTATTAACTGGCGAACTACTTACTCTAGCTTCCCGGCA
ACAATTAATAGACTGGATGGAGGCGGATAAAGTTGCAGGACCACTTCTGCGCTCGGCCCTTCCGGCTGGC
TGGTTTATTGCTGATAAATCTGGAGCCGGTGAGCGTGGGTCTCGCGGTATCATTGCAGCACTGGGGCCAG
ATGGTAAGCCCTCCCGTATCGTAGTTATCTACACGACGGGGAGTCAGGCAACTATGGATGAACGAAATAG
ACAGATCGCTGAGATAGGTGCCTCACTGATTAAGCATTGGTAACTGTCAGACCAAGTTTACTCATATATA
CTTTAGATTGATTTAAAACTTCATTTTTAATTTAAAAGGATCTAGGTGAAGATCCTTTTTGATAATCTCA
TGACCAAAATCCCTTAACGTGAGTTTTCGTTCCACTGAGCGTCAGACCCCGTAGAAAAGATCAAAGGATC
TTCTTGAGATCCTTTTTTTCTGCGCGTAATCTGCTGCTTGCAAACAAAAAAACCACCGCTACCAGCGGTG
GTTTGTTTGCCGGATCAAGAGCTACCAACTCTTTTTCCGAAGGTAACTGGCTTCAGCAGAGCGCAGATAC
CAAATACTGTTCTTCTAGTGTAGCCGTAGTTAGGCCACCACTTCAAGAACTCTGTAGCACCGCCTACATA
CCTCGCTCTGCTAATCCTGTTACCAGTGGCTGCTGCCAGTGGCGATAAGTCGTGTCTTACCGGGTTGGAC
TCAAGACGATAGTTACCGGATAAGGCGCAGCGGTCGGGCTGAACGGGGGGTTCGTGCACACAGCCCAGCT
TGGAGCGAACGACCTACACCGAACTGAGATACCTACAGCGTGAGCTATGAGAAAGCGCCACGCTTCCCGA
AGGGAGAAAGGCGGACAGGTATCCGGTAAGCGGCAGGGTCGGAACAGGAGAGCGCACGAGGGAGCTTCCA
GGGGGAAACGCCTGGTATCTTTATAGTCCTGTCGGGTTTCGCCACCTCTGACTTGAGCGTCGATTTTTGT
GATGCTCGTCAGGGGGGCGGAGCCTATGGAAAAACGCCAGCAACGCGGCCTTTTTACGGTTCCTGGCCTT
TTGCTGGCCTTTTGCTCACATGTTCTTTCCTGCGTTATCCCCTGATTCTGTGGATAACCGTATTACCGCC
TTTGAGTGAGCTGATACCGCTCGCCGCAGCCGAACGACCGAGCGCAGCGAGTCAGTGAGCGAGGAAGCGG
AAGAGCGCCCAATACGCAAACCGCCTCTCCCCGCGCGTTGGCCGATTCATTAATGCAGCTGGCACGACAG
GTTTCCCGACTGGAAAGCGGGCAGTGAGCGCAACGCAATTAATGTGAGTTAGCTCACTCATTAGGCACCC
CAGGCTTTACACTTTATGCTTCCGGCTCGTATGTTGTGTGGAATTGTGAGCGGATAACAATTTCACACAG
GAAACAGCTATGACCATGATTACGCCAAGCTCTAGCTAGAGGTCGACCAATTCTCATGTTTGACAGCTTA
TCATCGCAGATCCGGGCAACGTTGTTGCCATTGCTGCAGGCGCAGAACTGGTAGGTATGGAAGATCTATA
CATTGAATCAATATTGGCAATTAGCCATATTAGTCATTGGTTATATAGCATAAATCAATATTGGCTATTG
GCCATTGCATACGTTGTATCTATATCATAATATGTACATTTATATTGGCTCATGTCCAATATGACCGCCA
TGTTGACATTGATTATTGACTAGTTATTAATAGTAATCAATTACGGGGTCATTAGTTCATAGCCCATATA
TGGAGTTCCGCGTTACATAACTTACGGTAAATGGCCCGCCTGGCTGACCGCCCAACGACCCCCGCCCATT
GACGTCAATAATGACGTATGTTCCCATAGTAACGCCAATAGGGACTTTCCATTGACGTCAATGGGTGGAG
TATTTACGGTAAACTGCCCACTTGGCAGTACATCAAGTGTATCATATGCCAAGTCCGCCCCCTATTGACG
TCAATGACGGTAAATGGCCCGCCTGGCATTATGCCCAGTACATGACCTTACGGGACTTTCCTACTTGGCA
GTACATCTACGTATTAGTCATCGCTATTACCATGGTGATGCGGTTTTGGCAGTACACCAATGGGCGTGGA
TAGCGGTTTGACTCACGGGGATTTCCAAGTCTCCACCCCATTGACGTCAATGGGAGTTTGTTTTGGCACC
AAAATCAACGGGACTTTCCAAAATGTCGTAATAACCCCGCCCCGTTGACGCAAATGGGCGGTAGGCGTGT
ACGGTGGGAGGTCTATATAAGCAGAGCTCGTTTAGTGAACCGTCAGATCCTCACTCTCTTCCGCATCGCT
GTCTGCGAGGGCCAGCTGTTGGGCTCGCGGTTGAGGACAAACTCTTCGCGGTCTTTCCAGTACTCTTGGA
TCGGAAACCCGTCGGCCTCCGAACGGTACTCCGCCACCGAGGGACCTGAGCGAGTCCGCATCGACCGGAT
CGGAAAACCT
Features (pLannotate 1.2.2; 21 found; start..end, strand, type, name):
    184..273     +  intron         chimeric intron (fragment): chimera between introns from adenovirus and immunoglobulin heavy chain genes
    292..338     +  CDS            IgH signal sequence (fragment): signal sequence from the mouse immunoglobulin heavy chain variable region
   1237..1800    +  CDS            Cd4 (fragment): CD4_RAT - Experimental evidence at protein level: Swiss-Prot protein existence level 1. Integral membrane glycoprotein that plays an essential role in the immune response and serves multiple functions in responses against both external and internal offenses. In T-cells, functions primarily as a coreceptor for MHC class II molecule:peptide complex. The antigens presented by class II peptides are derived from extracellular proteins while class I peptides are derived from cytosolic proteins. Interacts simultaneously with the T-cell receptor (TCR) and the MHC class II presented by antigen presenti
   1837..2004    +  CDS            COMP (fragment): COMP_HUMAN - Experimental evidence at protein level: Swiss-Prot protein existence level 1. May play a role in the structural integrity of cartilage via its interaction with other extracellular matrix proteins such as the collagens and fibronectin. Can mediate the interaction of chondrocytes with the cartilage extracellular matrix through interaction with cell surface integrin receptors. Could play a role in the pathogenesis of osteoarthritis. Potent suppressor of apoptosis in both primary chondrocytes and transformed cells. Suppresses apoptosis by blocking the activation of caspase-3 and by in
   2012..2799    +  CDS            bla(M) (fragment): β-lactamase lacking the signal sequence; bla(M); allows cytosolic expression of β-lactamase
   2806..2871    +  CDS            3xFLAG: three tandem FLAG® epitope tags, followed by an enterokinase cleavage site
   2931..2986    +  polyA_signal   β-globin poly(A) signal: rabbit β-globin polyadenylation signal (Gil and Proudfoot, 1987)
   3500..5181    -  rep_origin     oriP (fragment): Epstein-Barr virus oriP replication origin (Yates et al., 2000)
   5308..5412    +  promoter       AmpR promoter: bla
   5413..6273    +  CDS            AmpR: β-lactamase; bla; confers resistance to ampicillin, carbenicillin, and related antibiotics
   6444..7032    +  rep_origin     ori: high-copy-number ColE1/pMB1/pBR322/pUC origin of replication
   7215..7307    +  CDS            lacI (fragment): lac repressor; lacI; The lac repressor binds to the lac operator to inhibit transcription in E. coli. This inhibition can be relieved by adding lactose or isopropyl-β-D-thiogalactopyranoside (IPTG).
   7320..7341    +  protein_bind   CAP binding site: CAP binding activates transcription in the presence of cAMP. E. coli catabolite activator protein
   7356..7386    +  promoter       lac promoter: promoter for the E. coli lac operon
   7394..7410    +  protein_bind   lac operator: The lac repressor binds to the lac operator to inhibit transcription in E. coli. This inhibition can be relieved by adding lactose or isopropyl-β-D-thiogalactopyranoside (IPTG). lac repressor encoded by lacI
   7480..7496    +  promoter       tet promoter (fragment): E. coli promoter for tetracycline efflux protein gene
   7506..7531    -  CDS            bla(M) (fragment): β-lactamase lacking the signal sequence; bla(M); allows cytosolic expression of β-lactamase
   7705..8084    +  enhancer       CMV enhancer: human cytomegalovirus immediate early enhancer
   8086..8285    +  promoter       CMV promoter: human cytomegalovirus (CMV) immediate early promoter
   8353..8391    +  misc_feature   Ad SA (fragment): adenovirus major late transcript splice acceptor (Friedrich and Soriano, 1991)
   8424..153     -  CDS            PTP (fragment) (across the origin): TERM_ADE02 - Experimental evidence at protein level: Swiss-Prot protein existence level 1. Protein covalently bound to the viral DNA that acts as a primer for viral genomic replication by DNA strand displacement. Assembles on the viral origin of replication in an initiation complex with viral polymerase, DBP, host NFIA and host POU2F1/OCT1. During initiation, the polymerase covalently couples the first dCTP with Ser- 580 of pTP. The terminal protein stimulates the template activity over 20 fold compared to protein-free templates. Neo-synthesized viral genomes are linked to two preterminal prot
