[The description below was written by a language model from this plasmid's Addgene catalogue record and pLannotate feature annotations shown in this document.]
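Description:
PF3D7_1404900-COMP-blac-flag-his is a mammalian expression plasmid built on the pTT3 backbone for secreted production of a recombinant Plasmodium falciparum protein ectodomain. It is propagated in E. coli through a high-copy ColE1/pUC-type origin with ampicillin selection (AmpR under its own bla promoter). It also carries an Epstein-Barr virus oriP fragment, which supports episomal maintenance in cells that supply EBNA1. Transcription is driven by the CMV immediate-early enhancer and promoter, followed by adenovirus-derived leader and splice sequences and a chimeric intron, and is terminated by a rabbit β-globin polyadenylation signal. The annotation tool labels part of the adenoviral leader region as a reverse-strand terminal protein fragment, which is probably a sequence-overlap artefact rather than a functional coding element.

The 822 bp insert is a synthetic sequence encoding the full-length ectodomain of the conserved Plasmodium protein PF3D7_1404900. All NXT/S sequons are changed to NXA so that mammalian cells do not add N-linked glycans. It sits between retained NotI and AscI sites, downstream of an exogenous mouse immunoglobulin heavy chain signal peptide that directs secretion. The insert itself is not annotated in either feature table, but it fits the gap between the signal peptide and the Cd4 fragment. At the C terminus the ectodomain is fused in series to rat Cd4 domains 3+4, the COMP coiled-coil pentamerisation domain, a mature β-lactamase lacking its signal sequence, a 3xFLAG tag and a 6xHis tag (the His tag is listed in the catalogue but not annotated). Pentamerisation increases binding avidity and β-lactamase provides an enzymatic readout, which suits use as a multimeric probe in the screens for sporozoite membrane protein interactions described in the associated publication. The depositor and sequencing-derived records differ by only two nucleotides in length and have identical annotations.
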