Addgene plasmid #111018: PF3D7_1404900-COMP-blac-flag-his
Purpose: Expresses pentamerised full-length protein ectodomain with no N-linked glycans in mammalian cells. Contains a C-terminal rat Cd4 d3+4 tag, COMP pentamerisation domain, flag- and 6xHis tags.
Depositing lab: Gavin Wright. Depositing organization: Wellcome Sanger Institute. Publication: Systematic Identification of Plasmodium Falciparum Sporozoite Membrane Protein Interactions Reveals an Essential Role for the p24 Complex in Host Infection. Knockel J, Dundas K, Yang ASP, Galaway F, Metcalf T, Gemert GV, Sauerwein RW, Rayner JC, Billker O, Wright GJ. Mol Cell Proteomics. 2021;20:100038. doi: 10.1074/mcp.RA120.002432. Epub 2021 Jan 27. PubMed 33515807.
Backbone
  Vector backbone: pTT3
  Backbone manufacturer: pTT3 was obtained from Yves Durocher, National Research Council of Canada-Biotechnology Research Institute
  Backbone size w/o insert (bp): 7661
  Vector type: Mammalian Expression
Growth in bacteria
  Bacterial resistance: Ampicillin, 100 μg/mL
  Growth temperature: 37°C
  Growth strain: DH5alpha
  Copy number: Unknown
Gene/Insert
  Gene/Insert name: conserved Plasmodium protein (alt name: PF3D7_1404900)
  Species: Synthetic
  Insert size (bp): 822
  Mutation: All NXT/S sites mutated to NXA, where X is any amino acid except Proline
  Entrez Gene: PF3D7_1404900 (a.k.a. PF3D7_1404900, PF14_0046)
  Promoter: CMV
  Tag / fusion protein: Exogenous signal peptide of mouse origin (N terminal on insert); rat Cd4d3+4, beta-lactamase, triple FLAG tag, 6xHis tag (C terminal on insert)
  Cloning method: Restriction Enzyme; 5′ cloning site Not1 (not destroyed); 3′ cloning site Asc1 (not destroyed)
Terms and licenses: Academic/Nonprofit Terms; Industry Terms: Not Available to Industry
How to cite: PF3D7_1404900-COMP-blac-flag-his was a gift from Gavin Wright (Addgene plasmid # 111018 ; http://n2t.net/addgene:111018 ; RRID:Addgene_111018)
